Addgene plasmid #120954: P66m
Purpose: MoClo golden gate assembly AB part for pRpa-AM (Adam Meyer's improved pRPA promoter from https://doi.org/10.1101/285866, selected for dynamic range and low cross-sensitivity).
Depositing lab: Richard Murray. Depositing organization: California Institute of Technology.
Backbone
  Vector backbone: DVA
  Backbone size w/o insert (bp): 2100
  Vector type: Synthetic Biology
Growth in bacteria
  Bacterial resistance: Ampicillin, 100 μg/mL
  Growth temperature: 37°C
  Growth strain: JM109
  Copy number: High Copy
Gene/Insert
  Gene/Insert name: pRpa Adam Meyer
  Species: Synthetic
  Insert size (bp): 78
  Cloning method: Gibson Cloning
  Sequencing primers: 5′ AAATAGGCGTATCACGAGGCA; 3′ TTACCGCCTTTGAGTGAGCTG
Terms and licenses: Academic/Nonprofit Terms; Industry Terms: Not Available to Industry
Depositor comments: Please see Supplemental Documents for annotated Genbank file.
How to cite: P66m was a gift from Richard Murray (Addgene plasmid # 120954 ; http://n2t.net/addgene:120954 ; RRID:Addgene_120954)
