[The description below was written by a language model from this plasmid's Addgene catalogue record and the feature table of its GenBank file.]
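Description:
P66m is a small synthetic-biology part plasmid (2,178 bp in the held sequence record) from a CIDAR MoClo extension collection. It stores a single promoter as a basic "AB" position part for MoClo Golden Gate assembly. It is built on the DVA destination vector backbone of about 2.1 kb. The plasmid is propagated in E. coli from a high-copy ColE1/pMB1/pUC-type origin and selected with ampicillin through a bla (beta-lactamase) gene driven by its own AmpR promoter.

The payload is a 78 bp synthetic insert called pRpa-AM, described in the record as an improved version of the pRpa promoter that was selected for wide dynamic range and low cross-sensitivity to other inducers. The insert was placed in the backbone by Gibson cloning. The feature table does not annotate the promoter itself. It marks only the surrounding backbone elements: a BioBrick prefix and suffix that straddle the plasmid's numbering origin, a putative bacterial transcription terminator just upstream of the prefix that would help insulate the part from read-through, and several standard primer binding sites. By position, the insert should lie in the unannotated stretch between the prefix and suffix. The Type IIS restriction sites and fusion overhangs that define the A and B junctions are likewise not annotated. The record also does not state the cognate regulator or the inducing molecule.

In the MoClo scheme, an AB part occupies the promoter slot of a transcription unit. P66m would therefore typically be combined in a one-pot Golden Gate reaction with ribosome binding site, coding sequence and terminator parts to build inducible expression cassettes or sensing circuits in bacteria.
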