LOCUS       Exported 2178 bp ds-DNA circular SYN 13-MAY-2021
DEFINITION  MoClo golden gate assembly AB part for pRpa-AM (Adam Meyer's
            improved pRPA promoter from https://doi.org/10.1101/285866, selected
            for dynamic range and low cross-sensitivity)..
ACCESSION   .
VERSION     .
KEYWORDS    P66m
SOURCE      synthetic DNA construct
  ORGANISM  synthetic DNA construct
REFERENCE   1 (bases 1 to 2178)
  TITLE     CIDAR MoClo Extension
REFERENCE   2 (bases 1 to 2178)
  AUTHORS   .
  TITLE     Direct Submission
  JOURNAL   Exported May 13, 2021 from SnapGene Server 1.1.58
            http://www.snapgene.com
FEATURES             Location/Qualifiers
     source          1..2178
                     /organism="synthetic DNA construct"
                     /mol_type="other DNA"
     misc_feature    86..106
                     /label=BioBrick suffix
                     /note="universal suffix for all parts"
     primer_bind     complement(112..129)
                     /label=L4440
                     /note="L4440 vector, forward primer"
     rep_origin      complement(283..871)
                     /direction=LEFT
                     /label=ori
                     /note="high-copy-number ColE1/pMB1/pBR322/pUC origin of
                     replication"
     primer_bind     complement(363..382)
                     /label=pBR322ori-F
                     /note="pBR322 origin, forward primer"
     CDS             complement(1042..1902)
                     /codon_start=1
                     /gene="bla"
                     /product="beta-lactamase"
                     /label=AmpR
                     /note="confers resistance to ampicillin, carbenicillin, and
                     related antibiotics"
                     /translation="MSIQHFRVALIPFFAAFCLPVFAHPETLVKVKDAEDQLGARVGYI
                     ELDLNSGKILESFRPEERFPMMSTFKVLLCGAVLSRIDAGQEQLGRRIHYSQNDLVEYS
                     PVTEKHLTDGMTVRELCSAAITMSDNTAANLLLTTIGGPKELTAFLHNMGDHVTRLDRW
                     EPELNEAIPNDERDTTMPVAMATTLRKLLTGELLTLASRQQLIDWMEADKVAGPLLRSA
                     LPAGWFIADKSGAGERGSRGIIAALGPDGKPSRIVVIYTTGSQATMDERNRQIAEIGAS
                     LIKHW"
     primer_bind     1665..1684
                     /label=Amp-R
                     /note="Ampicillin resistance gene, reverse primer"
     promoter        complement(1903..2007)
                     /gene="bla"
                     /label=AmpR promoter
     primer_bind     2075..2093
                     /label=pBRforEco
                     /note="pBR322 vectors, upsteam of EcoRI site, forward
                     primer"
     terminator      2097..2140
                     /label=bacterial terminator
                     /note="putative bacterial transcription terminator"
     misc_feature    2143..2164
                     /label=BioBrick prefix
                     /note="BioBrick prefix for parts that do not start with
                     ""ATG"""
ORIGIN
        1 ggagaacgat cgttggctga cctgtccgat cggacaatat tacgcaagaa aatggtttgt
       61 tactttcgaa taaatactag agacctacta gtagcggccg ctgcaggctt cctcgctcac
      121 tgactcgctg cgctcggtcg ttcggctgcg gcgagcggta tcagctcact caaaggcggt
      181 aatacggtta tccacagaat caggggataa cgcaggaaag aacatgtgag caaaaggcca
      241 gcaaaaggcc aggaaccgta aaaaggccgc gttgctggcg tttttccaca ggctccgccc
      301 ccctgacgag catcacaaaa atcgacgctc aagtcagagg tggcgaaacc cgacaggact
      361 ataaagatac caggcgtttc cccctggaag ctccctcgtg cgctctcctg ttccgaccct
      421 gccgcttacc ggatacctgt ccgcctttct cccttcggga agcgtggcgc tttctcatag
      481 ctcacgctgt aggtatctca gttcggtgta ggtcgttcgc tccaagctgg gctgtgtgca
      541 cgaacccccc gttcagcccg accgctgcgc cttatccggt aactatcgtc ttgagtccaa
      601 cccggtaaga cacgacttat cgccactggc agcagccact ggtaacagga ttagcagagc
      661 gaggtatgta ggcggtgcta cagagttctt gaagtggtgg cctaactacg gctacactag
      721 aagaacagta tttggtatct gcgctctgct gaagccagtt accttcggaa aaagagttgg
      781 tagctcttga tccggcaaac aaaccaccgc tggtagcggt ggtttttttg tttgcaagca
      841 gcagattacg cgcagaaaaa aaggatctca agaagatcct ttgatctttt ctacggggtc
      901 tgacgctcag tggaacgaaa actcacgtta agggattttg gtcatgagat tatcaaaaag
      961 gatcttcacc tagatccttt taaattaaaa atgaagtttt aaatcaatct aaagtatata
     1021 tgagtaaact tggtctgaca gttaccaatg cttaatcagt gaggcaccta tctcagcgat
     1081 ctgtctattt cgttcatcca tagttgcctg actccccgtc gtgtagataa ctacgatacg
     1141 ggagggctta ccatctggcc ccagtgctgc aatgataccg cgcgacccac gctcaccggc
     1201 tccagattta tcagcaataa accagccagc cggaagggcc gagcgcagaa gtggtcctgc
     1261 aactttatcc gcctccatcc agtctattaa ttgttgccgg gaagctagag taagtagttc
     1321 gccagttaat agtttgcgca acgttgttgc cattgctaca ggcatcgtgg tgtcacgctc
     1381 gtcgtttggt atggcttcat tcagctccgg ttcccaacga tcaaggcgag ttacatgatc
     1441 ccccatgttg tgcaaaaaag cggttagctc cttcggtcct ccgatcgttg tcagaagtaa
     1501 gttggccgca gtgttatcac tcatggttat ggcagcactg cataattctc ttactgtcat
     1561 gccatccgta agatgctttt ctgtgactgg tgagtactca accaagtcat tctgagaata
     1621 gtgtatgcgg cgaccgagtt gctcttgccc ggcgtcaata cgggataata ccgcgccaca
     1681 tagcagaact ttaaaagtgc tcatcattgg aaaacgttct tcggggcgaa aactctcaag
     1741 gatcttaccg ctgttgagat ccagttcgat gtaacccact cgtgcaccca actgatcttc
     1801 agcatctttt actttcacca gcgtttctgg gtgagcaaaa acaggaaggc aaaatgccgc
     1861 aaaaaaggga ataagggcga cacggaaatg ttgaatactc atactcttcc tttttcaata
     1921 ttattgaagc atttatcagg gttattgtct catgagcgga tacatatttg aatgtattta
     1981 gaaaaataaa caaatagggg ttccgcgcac atttccccga aaagtgccac ctgacgtcta
     2041 agaaaccatt attatcatga cattaaccta taaaaatagg cgtatcacga ggcagaattt
     2101 cagataaaaa aaatccttag ctttcgctaa ggatgatttc tggaattcgc ggccgcttct
     2161 agagactagt gggtctca
//
