>Addgene plasmid #120954 | P66m | depositor partial sequence | sequence record 229962 | insert sequence
GGAGAACGATCGTTGGCTGACCTGTCCGATCGGACAATATTACGCAAGAAAATGGTTTGTTACTTTCGAA
TAAATACT
